>Addgene plasmid #162083 | pEpicVector3G_Puro-T2A-EGFP-VSVg-ProtC-HA | addgene full sequence | sequence record 318139 | Addgene NGS Result
GGCTCCGGTGCCCGTCAGTGGGCAGAGCGCACATCGCCCACAGTCCCCGAGAAGTTGGGGGGAGGGGTCG
GCAATTGAACCGGTGCCTAGAGAAGGTGGCGCGGGGTAAACTGGGAAAGTGATGTCGTGTACTGGCTCCG
CCTTTTTCCCGAGGGTGGGGGAGAACCGTATATAAGTGCAGTAGTCGCCGTGAACGTTCTTTTTCGCAAC
GGGTTTGCCGCCAGAACACAGGTAAGTGCCGTGTGTGGTTCCCGCGGGCCTGGCCTCTTTACGGGTTATG
GCCCTTGCGTGCCTTGAATTACTTCCACCTGGCTGCAGTACGTGATTCTTGATCCCGAGCTTCGGGTTGG
AAGTGGGTGGGAGAGTTCGAGGCCTTGCGCTTAAGGAGCCCCTTCGCCTCGTGCTTGAGTTGAGGCCTGG
CCTGGGCGCTGGGGCCGCCGCGTGCGAATCTGGTGGCACCTTCGCGCCTGTCTCGCTGCTTTCGATAAGT
CTCTAGCCATTTAAAATTTTTGATGACCTGCTGCGACGCTTTTTTTCTGGCAAGATAGTCTTGTAAATGC
GGGCCAAGATCTGCACACTGGTATTTCGGTTTTTGGGGCCGCGGGCGGCGACGGGGCCCGTGCGTCCCAG
CGCACATGTTCGGCGAGGCGGGGCCTGCGAGCGCGGCCACCGAGAATCGGACGGGGGTAGTCTCAAGCTG
GCCGGCCTGCTCTGGTGCCTGGTCTCGCGCCGCCGTGTATCGCCCCGCCCTGGGCGGCAAGGCTGGCCCG
GTCGGCACCAGTTGCGTGAGCGGAAAGATGGCCGCTTCCCGGCCCTGCTGCAGGGAGCTCAAAATGGAGG
ACGCGGCGCTCGGGAGAGCGGGCGGGTGAGTCACCCACACAAAGGAAAAGGGCCTTTCCGTCCTCAGCCG
TCGCTTCATGTGACTCCACGGAGTACCGGGCGCCGTCCAGGCACCTCGATTAGTTCTCGAGCTTTTGGAG
TACGTCGTCTTTAGGTTGGGGGGAGGGGTTTTATGCGATGGAGTTTCCCCACACTGAGTGGGTGGAGACT
GAAGTTAGGCCAGCTTGGCACTTGATGTAATTCTCCTTGGAATTTGCCCTTTTTGAGTTTGGATCTTGGT
TCATTCTCAAGCCTCAGACAGTGGTTCAAAGTTTTTTTCTTCCATTTCAGGTGTCGTGACAAGTTTGTAC
AAAAAAGCAGGCTGCCACCATGACCGAGTACAAGCCCACGGTGCGCCTCGCCACCCGCGACGACGTCCCC
AGGGCCGTACGCACCCTCGCCGCCGCGTTCGCCGACTACCCCGCCACGCGCCACACCGTCGATCCGGACC
GCCACATCGAGCGGGTCACCGAGCTGCAAGAACTCTTCCTCACGCGCGTCGGGCTCGACATCGGCAAGGT
GTGGGTCGCGGACGACGGCGCCGCGGTGGCGGTCTGGACCACGCCGGAGAGCGTCGAAGCGGGGGCGGTG
TTCGCCGAGATCGGCCCGCGCATGGCCGAGTTGAGCGGTTCCCGGCTGGCCGCGCAGCAACAGATGGAAG
GCCTCCTGGCGCCGCACCGGCCCAAGGAGCCCGCGTGGTTCCTGGCCACCGTCGGCGTCTCGCCCGACCA
CCAGGGCAAGGGTCTGGGCAGCGCCGTCGTGCTCCCCGGAGTGGAGGCGGCCGAGCGCGCCGGGGTGCCC
GCCTTCCTGGAGACCTCCGCGCCCCGCAACCTCCCCTTCTACGAGCGGCTCGGCTTCACCGTCACCGCCG
ACGTCGAGGTGCCCGAAGGACCGCGCACCTGGTGCATGACCCGCAAGCCCGGTGCCGGAAGCGGAGAGGG
CAGGGGAAGTCTTCTAACATGCGGGGACGTGGAGGAAAATCCCGGCCCCATGGTGAGCAAGGGCGAGGAG
CTGTTCACCGGGGTGGTGCCCATCCTGGTCGAGCTGGACGGCGACGTAAACGGCCACAAGTTCAGCGTGT
CCGGCGAGGGCGAGGGCGATGCCACCTACGGCAAGCTGACCCTGAAGTTCATCTGCACCACCGGCAAGCT
GCCCGTGCCCTGGCCCACCCTCGTGACCACCCTGACCTACGGCGTGCAGTGCTTCAGCCGCTACCCCGAC
CACATGAAGCAGCACGACTTCTTCAAGTCCGCCATGCCCGAAGGCTACGTCCAGGAGCGCACCATCTTCT
TCAAGGACGACGGCAACTACAAGACCCGCGCCGAGGTGAAGTTCGAGGGCGACACCCTGGTGAACCGCAT
CGAGCTGAAGGGCATCGACTTCAAGGAGGACGGCAACATCCTGGGGCACAAGCTGGAGTACAACTACAAC
AGCCACAACGTCTATATCATGGCCGACAAGCAGAAGAACGGCATCAAGGTGAACTTCAAGATCCGCCACA
ACATCGAGGACGGCAGCGTGCAGCTCGCCGACCACTACCAGCAGAACACCCCCATCGGCGACGGCCCCGT
GCTGCTGCCCGACAACCACTACCTGAGCACCCAGTCCGCCCTGAGCAAAGACCCCAACGAGAAGCGCGAT
CACATGGTCCTGCTGGAGTTCGTGACCGCCGCCGGGATCACTCTCGGCATGGACGAGCTGTACAAGGGTG
GCAGCGGCGGCGGCGGCTCTGGCGGCTACACCGACATCGAGATGAATCGTCTGGGCAAGGAAGATCAAGT
TGATCCTCGTCTGATCGACGGCAAGTACCCCTACGACGTGCCCGACTACGCCTAAACCCAGCTTTCTTGT
ACAAAGTGGTGATAATCGAATTCCGATAATCAACCTCTGGATTACAAAATTTGTGAAAGATTGACTGGTA
TTCTTAACTATGTTGCTCCTTTTACGCTATGTGGATACGCTGCTTTAATGCCTTTGTATCATGCTATTGC
TTCCCGTATGGCTTTCATTTTCTCCTCCTTGTATAAATCCTGGTTGCTGTCTCTTTATGAGGAGTTGTGG
CCCGTTGTCAGGCAACGTGGCGTGGTGTGCACTGTGTTTGCTGACGCAACCCCCACTGGTTGGGGCATTG
CCACCACCTGTCAGCTCCTTTCCGGGACTTTCGCTTTCCCCCTCCCTATTGCCACGGCGGAACTCATCGC
CGCCTGCCTTGCCCGCTGCTGGACAGGGGCTCGGCTGTTGGGCACTGACAATTCCGTGGTGTTGTCGGGG
AAGCTGACGTCCTTTCCATGGCTGCTCGCCTGTGTTGCCACCTGGATTCTGCGCGGGACGTCCTTCTGCT
ACGTCCCTTCGGCCCTCAATCCAGCGGACCTTCCTTCCCGCGGCCTGCTGCCGGCTCTGCGGCCTCTTCC
GCGTCTTCGCCTTCGCCCTCAGACGAGTCGGATCTCCCTTTGGGCCGCCTCCCCGCATCGGGAATTCCCG
CGGTTCGCTTTAAGACCAATGACTTACAAGGCAGCTGTAGATCTTAGCCACTTTTTAAAAGAAAAGGGGG
GACTGGAAGGGCTAATTCACTCCCAACGAAGACAAGATCTGCTTTTTGCTTGTACTGGGTCTCTCTGGTT
AGACCAGATCTGAGCCTGGGAGCTCTCTGGCTAACTAGGGAACCCACTGCTTAAGCCTCAATAAAGCTTG
CCTTGAGTGCTTCAAGTAGTGTGTGCCCGTCTGTTGTGTGACTCTGGTAACTAGAGATCCCTCAGACCCT
TTTAGTCAGTGTGGAAAATCTCTAGCAGTAGTAGTTCATGTCATCTTATTATTCAGTATTTATAACTTGC
AAAGAAATGAATATCAGAGAGTGAGAGGAACTTGTTTATTGCAGCTTATAATGGTTACAAATAAAGCAAT
AGCATCACAAATTTCACAAATAAAGCATTTTTTTCACTGCATTCTAGTTGTGGTTTGTCCAAACTCATCA
ATGTATCTTATCATGTCTGGCTCTAGCTATCCCGCCCCTAACTCCGCCCATCCCGCCCCTAACTCCGCCC
AGTTCCGCCCATTCTCCGCCCCATGGCTGACTAATTTTTTTTATTTATGCAGAGGCCGAGGCCGCCTCGG
CCTCTGAGCTATTCCAGAAGTAGTGAGGAGGCTTTTTTGGAGGCCTAGGGACGTACCCAATTCGCCCTAT
AGTGAGTCGTATTACGCGCGCTCACTGGCCGTCGTTTTACAACGTCGTGACTGGGAAAACCCTGGCGTTA
CCCAACTTAATCGCCTTGCAGCACATCCCCCTTTCGCCAGCTGGCGTAATAGCGAAGAGGCCCGCACCGA
TCGCCCTTCCCAACAGTTGCGCAGCCTGAATGGCGAATGGG
[124 nt withheld, positions 4242-4365]
C
[91 nt withheld, positions 4367-4457]
A
[49 nt withheld, positions 4459-4507]
CCTTTGACGTTGGAGTCCACGTTCTTT
[37 nt withheld, positions 4535-4571]
ACCCTATCTCGGTCTATTCTTTTGATTTATAAGGGATTTTGCCGATTTCGGCCTATTGGTTAAAAAATGA
GCTGATTTAACAAAAATTTAACGCGAATTTTAACAAAATATTAACGCTTACAATTTAGGTGGCACTTTTC
GGGGAAATGTGCGCGGAACCCCTATTTGTTTATTTTTCTAAATACATTCAAATATGTATCCGCTCATGAG
ACAATAACCCTGATAAATGCTTCAATAATATTGAAAAAGGAAGAGTATGAGTATTCAACATTTCCGTGTC
GCCCTTATTCCCTTTTTTGCGGCATTTTGCCTTCCTGTTTTTGCTCACCCAGAAACGCTGGTGAAAGTAA
AAGATGCTGAAGATCAGTTGGGTGCACGAGTGGGTTACATCGAACTGGATCTCAACAGCGGTAAGATCCT
TGAGAGTTTTCGCCCCGAAGAACGTTTTCCAATGATGAGCACTTTTAAAGTTCTGCTATGTGGCGCGGTA
TTATCCCGTATTGACGCCGGGCAAGAGCAACTCGGTCGCCGCATACACTATTCTCAGAATGACTTGGTTG
AGTACTCACCAGTCACAGAAAAGCATCTTACGGATGGCATGACAGTAAGAGAATTATGCAGTGCTGCCAT
AACCATGAGTGATAACACTGCGGCCAACTTACTTCTGACAACGATCGGAGGACCGAAGGAGCTAACCGCT
TTTTTGCACAACATGGGGGATCATGTAACTCGCCTTGATCGTTGGGAACCGGAGCTGAATGAAGCCATAC
CAAACGACGAGCGTGACACCACGATGCCTGTAGCAATGGCAACAACGTTGCGCAAACTATTAACTGGCGA
ACTACTTACTCTAGCTTCCCGGCAACAATTAATAGACTGGATGGAGGCGGATAAAGTTGCAGGACCACTT
CTGCGCTCGGCCCTTCCGGCTGGCTGGTTTATTGCTGATAAATCTGGAGCCGGTGAGCGTGGGTCTCGCG
GTATCATTGCAGCACTGGGGCCAGATGGTAAGCCCTCCCGTATCGTAGTTATCTACACGACGGGGAGTCA
GGCAACTATGGATGAACGAAATAGACAGATCGCTGAGATAGGTGCCTCACTGATTAAGCATTGGTAACTG
TCAGACCAAGTTTACTCATATATACTTTAGATTGATTTAAAACTTCATTTTTAATTTAAAAGGATCTAGG
TGAAGATCCTTTTTGATAATCTCATGACCAAAATCCCTTAACGTGAGTTTTCGTTCCACTGAGCGTCAGA
CCCCGTAGAAAAGATCAAAGGATCTTCTTGAGATCCTTTTTTTCTGCGCGTAATCTGCTGCTTGCAAACA
AAAAAACCACCGCTACCAGCGGTGGTTTGTTTGCCGGATCAAGAGCTACCAACTCTTTTTCCGAAGGTAA
CTGGCTTCAGCAGAGCGCAGATACCAAATACTGTTCTTCTAGTGTAGCCGTAGTTAGGCCACCACTTCAA
GAACTCTGTAGCACCGCCTACATACCTCGCTCTGCTAATCCTGTTACCAGTGGCTGCTGCCAGTGGCGAT
AAGTCGTGTCTTACCGGGTTGGACTCAAGACGATAGTTACCGGATAAGGCGCAGCGGTCGGGCTGAACGG
GGGGTTCGTGCACACAGCCCAGCTTGGAGCGAACGACCTACACCGAACTGAGATACCTACAGCGTGAGCT
ATGAGAAAGCGCCACGCTTCCCGAAGAGAGAAAGGCGGACAGGTATCCGGTAAGCGGCAGGGTCGGAACA
GGAGAGCGCACGAGGGAGCTTCCAGGGGGAAACGCCTGGTATCTTTATAGTCCTGTCGGGTTTCGCCACC
TCTGACTTGAGCGTCGATTTTTGTGATGCTCGTCAGGGGGGCGGAGCCTATGGAAAAACGCCAGCAACGC
GGCCTTTTTACGGTTCCTGGCCTTTTGCTGGCCTTTTGCTCACATGTTCTTTCCTGCGTTATCCCCTGAT
TCTGTGGATAACCGTATTACCGCCTTTGAGTGAGCTGATACCGCTCGCCGCAGCCGAACGACCGAGCGCA
GCGAGTCAGTGAGCGAGGAAGCGGAAGAGCGCCCAATACGCAAACCGCCTCTCCCCGCGCGTTGGCCGAT
TCATTAATGCAGCTGGCACGACAGGTTTCCCGACTGGAAAGCGGGCAGTGAGCGCAACGCAATTAATGTG
AGTTAGCTCACTCATTAGGCACCCCAGGCTTTACACTTTATGCTTCCGGCTCGTATGTTGTGTGGAATTG
TGAGCGGATAACAATTTCACACAGGAAACAGCTATGACCATGATTACGCCAAGCGCGCAATTAACCCTCA
CTAAAGGGAACAAAAGCTGGAGCTGCAAGCTTAATGTAGTCTTATGCAATACTCTTGTAGTCTTGCAACA
TGGTAACGATGAGTTAGCAACATGCCTTACAAGGAGAGAAAAAGCACCGTGCATGCCGATTGGTGGAAGT
AAGGTGGTACGATCGTGCCTTATTAGGAAGGCAACAGACGGGTCTGACATGGATTGGACGAACCACTGAA
TTGCCGCATTGCAGAGATATTGTATTTAAGTGCCTAGCTCGATACATAAACGGGTCTCTCTGGTTAGACC
AGATCTGAGCCTGGGAGCTCTCTGGCTAACTAGGGAACCCACTGCTTAAGCCTCAATAAAGCTTGCCTTG
AGTGCTTCAAGTAGTGTGTGCCCGTCTGTTGTGTGACTCTGGTAACTAGAGATCCCTCAGACCCTTTTAG
TCAGTGTGGAAAATCTCTAGCAGTGGCGCCCGAACAGGGACTTGAAAGCGAAAGGGAAACCAGAGGAGCT
CTCTCGACGCAGGACTCGGCTTGCTGAAGCGCGCACGGCAAGAGGCGAGGGGCGGCGACTGGTGAGTACG
CCAAAAATTTTGACTAGCGGAGGCTAGAAGGAGAGAGATGGGTGCGAGAGCGTCAGTATTAAGCGGGGGA
GAATTAGATCGCGATGGGAAAAAATTCGGTTAAGGCCAGGGGGAAAGAAAAAATATAAATTAAAACATAT
AGTATGGGCAAGCAGGGAGCTAGAACGATTCGCAGTTAATCCTGGCCTGTTAGAAACATCAGAAGGCTGT
AGACAAATACTGGGACAGCTACAACCATCCCTTCAGACAGGATCAGAAGAACTTAGATCATTATATAATA
CAGTAGCAACCCTCTATTGTGTGCATCAAAGGATAGAGATAAAAGACACCAAGGAAGCTTTAGACAAGAT
AGAGGAAGAGCAAAACAAAAGTAAGACCACCGCACAGCAAGCGGCCGCTGATCTTCAGACCTGGAGGAGG
AGATATGAGGGACAATTGGAGAAGTGAATTATATAAATATAAAGTAGTAAAAATTGAACCATTAGGAGTA
GCACCCACCAAGGCAAAGAGAAGAGTGGTGCAGAGAGAAAAAAGAGCAGTGGGAATAGGAGCTTTGTTCC
TTGGGTTCTTGGGAGCAGCAGGAAGCACTATGGGCGCAGCGTCAATGACGCTGACGGTACAGGCCAGACA
ATTATTGTCTGGTATAGTGCAGCAGCAGAACAATTTGCTGAGGGCTATTGAGGCGCAACAGCATCTGTTG
CAACTCACAGTCTGGGGCATCAAGCAGCTCCAGGCAAGAATCCTGGCTGTGGAAAGATACCTAAAGGATC
AACAGCTCCTGGGGATTTGGGGTTGCTCTGGAAAACTCATTTGCACCACTGCTGTGCCTTGGAATGCTAG
TTGGAGTAATAAATCTCTGGAACAGATTTGGAATCACACGACCTGGATGGAGTGGGACAGAGAAATTAAC
AATTACACAAGCTTAATACACTCCTTAATTGAAGAATCGCAAAACCAGCAAGAAAAGAATGAACAAGAAT
TATTGGAATTAGATAAATGGGCAAGTTTGTGGAATTGGTTTAACATAACAAATTGGCTGTGGTATATAAA
ATTATTCATAATGATAGTAGGAGGCTTGGTAGGTTTAAGAATAGTTTTTGCTGTACTTTCTATAGTGAAT
AGAGTTAGGCAGGGATATTCACCATTATCGTTTCAGACCCACCTCCCAACCCCGAGGGGACCCGACAGGC
CCGAAGGAATAGAAGAAGAAGGTGGAGAGAGAGACAGAGACAGATCCATTCGATTAGTGAACGGATCTCG
ACGGTATCGCTAGCTTTTAAAAGAAAAGGGGGGATTGGGGGGTACAGTGCAGGGGAAAGAATAGTAGACA
TAATAGCAACAGACATACAAACTAAAGAATTACAAAAACAAATTACAAAAATTCAAAATTTTACTAGTGA
TTATCGGATCAACTTTGTATAGAAAAGTTG
Features (pLannotate 1.2.2; 32 found; start..end, strand, type, name):
     20..231     +  promoter       EF-1α core promoter: core promoter for human elongation factor EF-1α
    232..341     +  intron         EF-1α intron A (fragment): intron upstream of the start codon of human EF-1α
    967..1170    +  intron         EF-1α intron A: truncated intron upstream of the start codon of human EF-1α
   1179..1203    +  protein_bind   attB1: mutant version of attB; recombination site for the Gateway® BP reaction BP Clonase™
   1210..1806    +  CDS            PuroR (fragment): puromycin N-acetyltransferase; pac from Streptomyces; confers resistance to puromycin
   1816..1869    +  CDS            T2A: 2A peptide from Thosea asigna virus capsid protein Eukaryotic ribosomes fail to insert a peptide bond between the Gly and Pro residues, yielding separate polypeptides.
   1870..2586    +  CDS            EGFP: EGFP is a basic (constitutively fluorescent) green fluorescent protein published in 1996, derived from Aequorea victoria. It is reported to be a rapidly-maturing weak dimer with moderate acid sensitivity.
   2716..2740    -  protein_bind   attB2: mutant version of attB; recombination site for the Gateway® BP reaction BP Clonase™
   2758..3346    +  misc_feature   WPRE: woodchuck hepatitis virus posttranscriptional regulatory element
   3413..3432    +  misc_feature   cPPT/CTS (fragment): central polypurine tract and central termination sequence of HIV-1
   3434..3667    +  LTR            3' LTR (ΔU3): self-inactivating 3' long terminal repeat (LTR) from HIV-1
   3739..3860    +  polyA_signal   SV40 poly(A) signal: SV40 polyadenylation signal
   3900..4035    +  rep_origin     SV40 ori: SV40 origin of replication
   4056..4074    -  promoter       T7 promoter: promoter for bacteriophage T7 RNA polymerase
   4082..4237    +  CDS            lacZα (fragment): LacZα fragment of β-galactosidase; lacZ fragment
   4242..4670    +  rep_origin     f1 ori (sequence partly withheld): f1 bacteriophage origin of replication; arrow indicates direction of (+) strand synthesis
   4723..4827    +  promoter       AmpR promoter: bla
   4828..5688    +  CDS            AmpR: β-lactamase; bla; confers resistance to ampicillin, carbenicillin, and related antibiotics
   5859..6447    +  rep_origin     ori: high-copy-number ColE1/pMB1/pBR322/pUC origin of replication
   6630..6722    +  CDS            lacI (fragment): lac repressor; lacI; The lac repressor binds to the lac operator to inhibit transcription in E. coli. This inhibition can be relieved by adding lactose or isopropyl-β-D-thiogalactopyranoside (IPTG).
   6735..6756    +  protein_bind   CAP binding site: CAP binding activates transcription in the presence of cAMP. E. coli catabolite activator protein
   6771..6801    +  promoter       lac promoter: promoter for the E. coli lac operon
   6809..6825    +  protein_bind   lac operator: The lac repressor binds to the lac operator to inhibit transcription in E. coli. This inhibition can be relieved by adding lactose or isopropyl-β-D-thiogalactopyranoside (IPTG). lac repressor encoded by lacI
   6870..6888    +  promoter       T3 promoter: promoter for bacteriophage T3 RNA polymerase
   6916..7142    +  promoter       RSV promoter: Rous sarcoma virus enhancer/promoter
   7143..7323    +  LTR            5' LTR (truncated): truncated 5' long terminal repeat (LTR) from HIV-1
   7370..7495    +  misc_feature   HIV-1 Ψ: packaging signal of human immunodeficiency virus type 1
   7479..7842    +  CDS            HIV-1 gag (fragment): gag protein from human immunodeficiency virus 1; gag
   7988..8221    +  misc_feature   RRE: The Rev response element (RRE) of HIV-1 allows for Rev-dependent mRNA export from the nucleus to the cytoplasm.
   8598..8698    +  CDS            Rev (fragment): human immunodeficiency virus 1 (HIV-1) Rev protein; rev; enhances nuclear export of unspliced and incompletely spliced viral mRNAs
   8716..8833    +  misc_feature   cPPT/CTS: central polypurine tract and central termination sequence of HIV-1
   8851..8871    +  protein_bind   attB4: mutant version of attB; core recombination site for the Gateway® BP reaction BP Clonase™
