[The description below was written by a language model from this plasmid's Addgene catalogue record and pLannotate feature annotations shown in this document.]
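Description:
pEpicVector3G_Puro-T2A-EGFP-VSVg-ProtC-HA is a third-generation, self-inactivating HIV-1 lentiviral transfer plasmid built on a commercial pLV backbone. It is propagated in E. coli through a high-copy ColE1/pUC origin with ampicillin selection (AmpR); the backbone also carries an f1 origin, an SV40 origin and residual lac and phage-promoter elements. Viral genomic RNA is transcribed from a chimeric RSV promoter fused to a truncated 5' LTR. This is followed by the Ψ packaging signal with a partial gag sequence, the RRE for Rev-dependent nuclear export, and the cPPT/CTS. The ΔU3 3' LTR inactivates the integrated LTR promoters, and an SV40 poly(A) signal lies downstream of it.

The payload sits between Gateway attB sites and is driven by the human EF1A promoter, annotated as the core promoter plus intron A segments. A single open reading frame encodes puromycin N-acetyltransferase, a T2A ribosome-skipping peptide and EGFP, so transduced mammalian cells produce the puromycin resistance enzyme and the fluorescent protein as separate polypeptides from one transcript. According to the catalogue entry, EGFP carries three C-terminal epitope tags: VSV-G, Protein C and HA. The feature table does not annotate them individually, although an unannotated stretch lies between the end of EGFP and attB2. A WPRE follows to enhance expression.

The tag triplet acts as a protein-level barcode. This plasmid is listed as number 5 of 20 EGFP tag combinations, designed for stably marking cell populations. Clones can then be told apart by antibody-based detection of their epitope combination, as in spatial tracking of clonal patches within tumors.
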