Addgene plasmid #162083: pEpicVector3G_Puro-T2A-EGFP-VSVg-ProtC-HA
Purpose: EGFP linked to 3 tags on the C-terminus as barcodes. Puromycin resistant.
Depositing lab: Julien Sage. Depositing organization: Stanford University. Publication: Spatial epitope barcoding reveals clonal tumor patch behaviors. Rovira-Clave X, Drainas AP, Jiang S, Bai Y, Baron M, Zhu B, Dallas AE, Lee MC, Chu TP, Holzem A, Ayyagari R, Bhattacharya D, McCaffrey EF, Greenwald NF, Markovic M, Coles GL, Angelo M, Bassik MC, Sage J, Nolan GP. Cancer Cell. 2022 Nov 14;40(11):1423-1439.e11. doi: 10.1016/j.ccell.2022.09.014. Epub 2022 Oct 13. PubMed 36240778.
Backbone
  Vector backbone: pLV
  Backbone manufacturer: Vectorbuilder
  Vector type: Lentiviral
  Selectable markers: Puromycin
Growth in bacteria
  Bacterial resistance: Ampicillin, 100 μg/mL
  Growth temperature: 37°C
  Growth strain: NEB Stable
  Copy number: High Copy
Gene/Insert
  Gene/Insert name: Puromycin resistant; EGFP linked to VSVg-ProtC-HA (alt name: G-3-VPH)
  Species: Synthetic
  Mutation: WT
  Promoter: EF1A
  Tag / fusion protein: VSVg-ProtC-HA (C terminal on insert)
  Cloning method: Unknown
  Sequencing primers: 3′ aaaggagctgacaggtggtg
Terms and licenses: Academic/Nonprofit Terms; Industry Terms: Not Available to Industry
Depositor comments: #5 out of 20 EGFP tagged combinations . Please visit https://doi.org/10.1101/2021.06.29.449991 for bioRxiv preprint.
How to cite: pEpicVector3G_Puro-T2A-EGFP-VSVg-ProtC-HA was a gift from Julien Sage (Addgene plasmid # 162083 ; http://n2t.net/addgene:162083 ; RRID:Addgene_162083)
